Addgene plasmid #219697: L0-T14 GG0-tUBQ1-NLS-NeonGreen-GG1
Purpose: Level 0 to construct history-dependent target
Depositing lab: Jennifer Nemhauser. Depositing organization: University of Washington.
Backbone
  Vector backbone: pCR-BluntII-TOPO
  Backbone manufacturer: Thermo fisher Scientific
  Backbone size w/o insert (bp): 3512
  Vector type: Synthetic Biology
Growth in bacteria
  Bacterial resistance: Kanamycin, 50 μg/mL
  Growth temperature: 37°C
  Growth strain: DH5alpha
  Copy number: High Copy
Gene/Insert
  Gene/Insert name: GG0-tUBQ1-NLS-NeonGreen-GG1
  Species: Synthetic
  Insert size (bp): 1322
  Cloning method: Golden Gate
Terms and licenses: Academic/Nonprofit Terms; Industry Terms: Not Available to Industry
How to cite: L0-T14 GG0-tUBQ1-NLS-NeonGreen-GG1 was a gift from Jennifer Nemhauser (Addgene plasmid # 219697 ; http://n2t.net/addgene:219697 ; RRID:Addgene_219697)
