[The description below was written by a language model from this plasmid's Addgene catalogue record and pLannotate feature annotations shown in this document.]
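Description:
L0-T14 GG0-tUBQ1-NLS-NeonGreen-GG1 is a Level 0 Golden Gate part plasmid built in the pCR-BluntII-TOPO cloning backbone and classed as a synthetic biology vector. It is maintained in E. coli through a high-copy ColE1/pUC-type origin and selected with kanamycin via the Tn5-derived NeoR/KanR (aph(3')-II) gene. The backbone also carries a BleoR (Sh ble) cassette for Zeocin-type selection. Other annotated backbone remnants include the lac promoter/operator region, a T7 promoter, and fragments of lacZα and ccdB. The ccdB fragment reflects the TOPO vector's lethal-gene fusion, which is disrupted by the insert. The sequenced plasmid is 4,834 nt, consistent with the stated 3,512 bp backbone plus a 1,322 bp insert.

The synthetic insert, as its name indicates, combines a UBQ1 terminator (tUBQ1), a nuclear localisation signal and the mNeonGreen coding sequence, flanked by positions designated GG0 and GG1, presumably the Golden Gate junctions that set its place in higher-level assemblies. The automated annotation detects only the mNeonGreen CDS, which lies on the reverse strand relative to the lac promoter. The terminator, NLS and Golden Gate sites are not annotated. A short hit to a carrot invertase (INV1) fragment lies near the insert region and is probably a spurious similarity match. No promoter for the reporter is listed, which fits its role as a modular part rather than a complete expression unit.

The stated purpose is to serve as a building block for constructing a "history-dependent target". The record does not explain this further, including the mechanism, the other parts required or the intended host organism. A nuclear-localised green fluorescent reporter would be a plausible readout for such a target.
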