Features (pLannotate 1.2.2; 15 found; start..end, strand, type, name):
     44..132     +  promoter       AmpR promoter (fragment): bla
    152..526     +  CDS            BleoR: antibiotic-binding protein; Sh ble from Streptoalloteichus hindustanus; confers resistance to bleomycin, phleomycin, and Zeocin™
    664..1252    +  rep_origin     ori: high-copy-number ColE1/pMB1/pBR322/pUC origin of replication
   1435..1527    +  CDS            lacI (fragment): lac repressor; lacI; The lac repressor binds to the lac operator to inhibit transcription in E. coli. This inhibition can be relieved by adding lactose or isopropyl-β-D-thiogalactopyranoside (IPTG).
   1540..1561    +  protein_bind   CAP binding site: CAP binding activates transcription in the presence of cAMP. E. coli catabolite activator protein
   1576..1606    +  promoter       lac promoter: promoter for the E. coli lac operon
   1614..1630    +  protein_bind   lac operator: The lac repressor binds to the lac operator to inhibit transcription in E. coli. This inhibition can be relieved by adding lactose or isopropyl-β-D-thiogalactopyranoside (IPTG). lac repressor encoded by lacI
   1786..1872    +  CDS            INV1 (fragment): INV1_DAUCA - Experimental evidence at protein level: Swiss-Prot protein existence level 1. May play an important role in phloem unloading and in stress response. From Daucus carota (Wild carrot).
   2353..3060    -  CDS            mNeonGreen: mNeonGreen is a basic (constitutively fluorescent) green/yellow fluorescent protein published in 2013, derived from Branchiostoma lanceolatum. It is reported to be a very rapidly-maturing monomer with moderate acid sensitivity.
   3156..3174    -  promoter       T7 promoter: promoter for bacteriophage T7 RNA polymerase
   3177..3324    +  CDS            lacZα (fragment): LacZα fragment of β-galactosidase; lacZ fragment
   3334..3637    +  CDS            ccdB (fragment): CcdB, a bacterial toxin that poisons DNA gyrase; ccdB; Plasmids containing the ccdB gene cannot be propagated in standard E. coli strains.
   3685..3954    +  CDS            tnpA (fragment): TN5P_ECOLX - Also known as tnp. Experimental evidence at protein level: Swiss-Prot protein existence level 1. Mediates transposition of transposon Tn5 by a 'cut and paste' mechanism. First, the monomeric transposase binds the 19 bp inverted DNA repeats flanking the transposon. Then, dimerization of the DNA- bound transposase creates a synaptic DNA complex. After nicking of the first DNA strand, excision of the transposon proceeds through a series of intermediates. The transposase then mediates the insertion of the transposon at a new site by strand transfer. The activity of the wild- type tran
   3986..4780    +  CDS            NeoR/KanR: aminoglycoside phosphotransferase from Tn5; aph(3')-II (or nptII); confers resistance to neomycin, kanamycin, and G418 (Geneticin®)
   4801..17      -  misc_feature   bom (fragment) (across the origin): basis of mobility region from pBR322
>Addgene plasmid #219697 | L0-T14 GG0-tUBQ1-NLS-NeonGreen-GG1 | addgene full sequence | sequence record 435859 | Addgene NGS Result
GGTATTTCACACCGCATCAGGTGGCACTTTTCGGGGAAATGTGCGCGGAACCCCTATTTGTTTATTTTTC
TAAATACATTCAAATATGTATCCGCTCATGAGACAATAACCCTGATAAATGCTTCAATAATAGCACGTGA
GGAGGGCCACCATGGCCAAGTTGACCAGTGCCGTTCCGGTGCTCACCGCGCGCGACGTCGCCGGAGCGGT
CGAGTTCTGGACCGACCGGCTCGGGTTCTCCCGGGACTTCGTGGAGGACGACTTCGCCGGTGTGGTCCGG
GACGACGTGACCCTGTTCATCAGCGCGGTCCAGGACCAGGTGGTGCCGGACAACACCCTGGCCTGGGTGT
GGGTGCGCGGCCTGGACGAGCTGTACGCCGAGTGGTCGGAGGTCGTGTCCACGAACTTCCGGGACGCCTC
CGGGCCGGCCATGACCGAGATCGGCGAGCAGCCGTGGGGGCGGGAGTTCGCCCTGCGCGACCCGGCCGGC
AACTGCGTGCACTTCGTGGCCGAGGAGCAGGACTGACACGTGCTAAAACTTCATTTTTAATTTAAAAGGA
TCTAGGTGAAGATCCTTTTTGATAATCTCATGACCAAAATCCCTTAACGTGAGTTTTCGTTCCACTGAGC
GTCAGACCCCGTAGAAAAGATCAAAGGATCTTCTTGAGATCCTTTTTTTCTGCGCGTAATCTGCTGCTTG
CAAACAAAAAAACCACCGCTACCAGCGGTGGTTTGTTTGCCGGATCAAGAGCTACCAACTCTTTTTCCGA
AGGTAACTGGCTTCAGCAGAGCGCAGATACCAAATACTGTTCTTCTAGTGTAGCCGTAGTTAGGCCACCA
CTTCAAGAACTCTGTAGCACCGCCTACATACCTCGCTCTGCTAATCCTGTTACCAGTGGCTGCTGCCAGT
GGCGATAAGTCGTGTCTTACCGGGTTGGACTCAAGACGATAGTTACCGGATAAGGCGCAGCGGTCGGGCT
GAACGGGGGGTTCGTGCACACAGCCCAGCTTGGAGCGAACGACCTACACCGAACTGAGATACCTACAGCG
TGAGCTATGAGAAAGCGCCACGCTTCCCGAAGGGAGAAAGGCGGACAGGTATCCGGTAAGCGGCAGGGTC
GGAACAGGAGAGCGCACGAGGGAGCTTCCAGGGGGAAACGCCTGGTATCTTTATAGTCCTGTCGGGTTTC
GCCACCTCTGACTTGAGCGTCGATTTTTGTGATGCTCGTCAGGGGGGCGGAGCCTATGGAAAAACGCCAG
CAACGCGGCCTTTTTACGGTTCCTGGCCTTTTGCTGGCCTTTTGCTCACATGTTCTTTCCTGCGTTATCC
CCTGATTCTGTGGATAACCGTATTACCGCCTTTGAGTGAGCTGATACCGCTCGCCGCAGCCGAACGACCG
AGCGCAGCGAGTCAGTGAGCGAGGAAGCGGAAGAGCGCCCAATACGCAAACCGCCTCTCCCCGCGCGTTG
GCCGATTCATTAATGCAGCTGGCACGACAGGTTTCCCGACTGGAAAGCGGGCAGTGAGCGCAACGCAATT
AATGTGAGTTAGCTCACTCATTAGGCACCCCAGGCTTTACACTTTATGCTTCCGGCTCGTATGTTGTGTG
GAATTGTGAGCGGATAACAATTTCACACAGGAAACAGCTATGACCATGATTACGCCAAGCTATTTAGGTG
ACGCGTTAGAATACTCAAGCTATGCATCAAGCTTGGTACCGAGCTCGGATCCACTAGTAACGGCCGCCAG
TGTGCTGGAATTCAGGCACTCTGTGGTCTCAGGAGCATTTGTTTGTCTTTAACAACGGCTCACAACCTGT
GACCGTAGAGAGCCTCAATGCATGGAACATGCAGAAGCCTCTGAAGATGAACCAAGGTGCAAAGTGATCA
CATCATTCTTTAATTTTTTCGTTGACAAATTTAATTCATTCGTTAAAACAGAGAGTCTGTCACAATATAT
TGTAGAAAAAAGGAACCTATTGTGTTTCTTTTACAATCAATACAATTTGTACATAGTTTATCACTACTAA
CAATGTATTGATCTTATATTTTATTAATGAAACACGTCTCCTAATCACATAAACGGTCATTATTTCACGA
TACTTGTATAGATTGGAATTAAGCAAGAATCTTCCGTAATCGATTCAGAATAATAGAAAACCAAATCCTT
TTACTGACATTATCTTTTAACATAGAAAGTCACTGAAACAAGAAAAACAAACCCTATCAAAGGGAAGACA
ACAAAAAAAAGCAAGCAAGAGATGGGATTCTTGATAAGAGTCTCTAAGCTTATTAGACTTTCCTCTTCTT
CTTTGGAGAGCCAGATCCAGATCCTGATCCTGAGCCACTGCCCTTGTACAGCTCGTCCATGCCCATCACA
TCGGTAAAGGCCTTTTGCCACTCCTTGAAGTTGAGCTCGGTCTTGGAGTGCTTGAGCTCCGTCTTACGGA
ACACGTACATCGGCTGGTTCTTCAGATAGTTAGCCGCCATTGGCTTGGCAAAGGTGTAGGTGGTCCGCGC
AGTGCTCCGGTAGCGCTTGCCATTTCCAGTGGTGTAACTCCACTTAAAGGTACTGATGATGGTTTTGTCG
TTGGGGTAAGTCTTCTTCGACCTGCACCAGTCCGCAGCGGTCAGCGAGTTGGTCATCACAGGACCGTCAG
CAGGGAAACCAGTCCCCTTCACCTGGGCCTCTCCTTTGATGTGGCTTCCCTCGTAGGTGTAGCGGTAGTT
AACAGTAAGGGAGGCACCATCTTCAAACTGCATTGTGCGATGGACTTGGTAGCCGGAGCCATCTACCATG
GCGGCCTGGAAAGGCGACATCCCGTCAGGGTAGGGCAGGTACTGATGGAAGCCATACCCGATATGAGGGA
CCAGAATCCAGGGGGAGAACTGGAGGTCACCCTTGGTGGACTTCAGGTTTAACTCCTCATAACCATCATT
TGGATTGCCGGTGCCCTGACCCACCATGTCAAAGTCCACACCGTTGATGGAGCCAAAGATGTGTAACTCA
TGTGTCGCTGGGAGAGAGGCCATGTTATCCTCCTCGCCCTTGCTCACCATCATTGTTTACTATTGAGACC
ATCAACGTCCTGAATTCTGCAGATATCCATCACACTGGCGGCCGCTCGAGCATGCATCTAGAGGGCCCAA
TTCGCCCTATAGTGAGTCGTATTACAATTCACTGGCCGTCGTTTTACAACGTCGTGACTGGGAAAACCCT
GGCGTTACCCAACTTAATCGCCTTGCAGCACATCCCCCTTTCGCCAGCTGGCGTAATAGCGAAGAGGCCC
GCACCGATCGCCCTTCCCAACAGTTGCGCAGCCTATACGTACGGCAGTTTAAGGTTTACACCTATAAAAG
AGAGAGCCGTTATCGTCTGTTTGTGGATGTACAGAGTGATATTATTGACACGCCGGGGCGACGGATGGTG
ATCCCCCTGGCCAGTGCACGTCTGCTGTCAGATAAAGTCTCCCGTGAACTTTACCCGGTGGTGCATATCG
GGGATGAAAGCTGGCGCATGATGACCACCGATATGGCCAGTGTGCCGGTCTCCGTTATCGGGGAAGAAGT
GGCTGATCTCAGCCACCGCGAAAATGACATCAAAAACGCCATTAACCTGATGTTCTGGGGAATATAAATG
TCAGGCATGAGATTATCAAAAAGGATCTTCACCTAGATCCTTTTCACGTAGAAAGCCAGTCCGCAGAAAC
GGTGCTGACCCCGGATGAATGTCAGCTACTGGGCTATCTGGACAAGGGAAAACGCAAGCGCAAAGAGAAA
GCAGGTAGCTTGCAGTGGGCTTACATGGCGATAGCTAGACTGGGCGGTTTTATGGACAGCAAGCGAACCG
GAATTGCCAGCTGGGGCGCCCTCTGGTAAGGTTGGGAAGCCCTGCAAAGTAAACTGGATGGCTTTCTTGC
CGCCAAGGATCTGATGGCGCAGGGGATCAAGCTCTGATCAAGAGACAGGATGAGGATCGTTTCGCATGAT
TGAACAAGATGGATTGCACGCAGGTTCTCCGGCCGCTTGGGTGGAGAGGCTATTCGGCTATGACTGGGCA
CAACAGACAATCGGCTGCTCTGATGCCGCCGTGTTCCGGCTGTCAGCGCAGGGGCGCCCGGTTCTTTTTG
TCAAGACCGACCTGTCCGGTGCCCTGAATGAACTGCAAGACGAGGCAGCGCGGCTATCGTGGCTGGCCAC
GACGGGCGTTCCTTGCGCAGCTGTGCTCGACGTTGTCACTGAAGCGGGAAGGGACTGGCTGCTATTGGGC
GAAGTGCCGGGGCAGGATCTCCTGTCATCTCACCTTGCTCCTGCCGAGAAAGTATCCATCATGGCTGATG
CAATGCGGCGGCTGCATACGCTTGATCCGGCTACCTGCCCATTCGACCACCAAGCGAAACATCGCATCGA
GCGAGCACGTACTCGGATGGAAGCCGGTCTTGTCGATCAGGATGATCTGGACGAAGAGCATCAGGGGCTC
GCGCCAGCCGAACTGTTCGCCAGGCTCAAGGCGAGCATGCCCGACGGCGAGGATCTCGTCGTGACCCATG
GCGATGCCTGCTTGCCGAATATCATGGTGGAAAATGGCCGCTTTTCTGGATTCATCGACTGTGGCCGGCT
GGGTGTGGCGGACCGCTATCAGGACATAGCGTTGGCTACCCGTGATATTGCTGAAGAGCTTGGCGGCGAA
TGGGCTGACCGCTTCCTCGTGCTTTACGGTATCGCCGCTCCCGATTCGCAGCGCATCGCCTTCTATCGCC
TTCTTGACGAGTTCTTCTGAATTATTAACGCTTACAATTTCCTGATGCGGTATTTTCTCCTTACGCATCT
GTGC
